Addgene plasmid #71204: pJBL2154
Purpose: pT181 STAR Antisense Expression Plasmid
Depositing lab: Julius Lucks. Depositing organization: Cornell University. Publication: Creating small transcription activating RNAs. Chappell J, Takahashi MK, Lucks JB. Nat Chem Biol. 2015 Mar;11(3):214-20. doi: 10.1038/nchembio.1737. Epub 2015 Feb 2. PubMed 25643173.
Backbone
  Vector backbone: Custom
  Backbone manufacturer: N/A
  Modifications to backbone: 2199
  Vector type: Synthetic Biology
Growth in bacteria
  Bacterial resistance: Ampicillin, 100 μg/mL
  Growth temperature: 37°C
  Growth strain: NEB Stable
  Copy number: High Copy
Gene/Insert
  Gene/Insert name: pT181 STAR Antisense
  Species: Synthetic
  Insert size (bp): 50
  Promoter: BBa_J23119
  Cloning method: Unknown
  Sequencing primers: 5′ aaccattattatcatgacattaac; 3′ ttaccgcctttgagtgagctgataccgctcgc
Terms and licenses: Academic/Nonprofit Terms; Industry Terms: Not Available to Industry
How to cite: pJBL2154 was a gift from Julius Lucks (Addgene plasmid # 71204 ; http://n2t.net/addgene:71204 ; RRID:Addgene_71204)
