[The description below was written by a language model from this plasmid's Addgene catalogue record and pLannotate feature annotations shown in this document.]
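Description:
pJBL2154 is a small (about 2.2 kb) custom-built synthetic biology plasmid for expressing a regulatory RNA in bacteria. It is maintained through a high-copy ColE1/pMB1-type origin of replication and selected with ampicillin, using the β-lactamase gene driven by its native bla promoter. Both elements lie on the strand opposite the expression cassette. A putative bacterial transcription terminator is annotated near the end of the sequence, also on the reverse strand, which may help insulate the cassette from read-through transcription.

The payload is a short synthetic insert of roughly 50 bp, the pT181 STAR antisense, placed under the strong constitutive Registry promoter BBa_J23119. The feature table identifies this promoter as the variant that ends in an SpeI site. The antisense sequence itself is not annotated as a feature, but it presumably sits directly downstream of the promoter in the unannotated stretch before the origin. No terminator for this transcript is annotated there either.

STARs (small transcription activating RNAs) are engineered trans-acting RNAs. They bind a target sequence in the 5′ region of an mRNA, prevent an intrinsic terminator hairpin from forming, and so allow transcription of the downstream gene to proceed. This version is derived from the pT181 antisense RNA attenuator system. The plasmid carries no reporter or protein-coding payload, so it serves as the activator half of a two-plasmid arrangement, typically co-transformed with a compatible plasmid carrying the cognate pT181 target region upstream of a reporter or gene of interest. The record does not specify that partner construct.
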