Features (pLannotate 1.2.2; 5 found; start..end, strand, type, name):
     16..50      +  promoter       J23119(SpeI) promoter: bacterial promoter (Registry of Standard Biological Parts BBa J23119) modified to end with an SpeI site
    340..928     -  rep_origin     ori: high-copy-number ColE1/pMB1/pBR322/pUC origin of replication
   1099..1959    -  CDS            AmpR: β-lactamase; bla; confers resistance to ampicillin, carbenicillin, and related antibiotics
   1960..2064    -  promoter       AmpR promoter: bla
   2154..2197    -  terminator     bacterial terminator: putative bacterial transcription terminator
>Addgene plasmid #71204 | pJBL2154 | depositor full sequence | sequence record 127153 | pJBL2154 sequence 2199 bps
GAATTCTAAAGATCTTTGACAGCTAGCTCAGTCCTAGGTATAATACTAGTAACAAAATAAAGCAATAAGG
AATCGCTCACCCAAATATATATCTTTATGTGGATCTCAAAGCCCGCCGAAAGGCGGGCTTTTTTTTGGAT
CCTTACTCGAGTCTAGACTGCAGGCTTCCTCGCTCACTGACTCGCTGCGCTCGGTCGTTCGGCTGCGGCG
AGCGGTATCAGCTCACTCAAAGGCGGTAATACGGTTATCCACAGAATCAGGGGATAACGCAGGAAAGAAC
ATGTGAGCAAAAGGCCAGCAAAAGGCCAGGAACCGTAAAAAGGCCGCGTTGCTGGCGTTTTTCCACAGGC
TCCGCCCCCCTGACGAGCATCACAAAAATCGACGCTCAAGTCAGAGGTGGCGAAACCCGACAGGACTATA
AAGATACCAGGCGTTTCCCCCTGGAAGCTCCCTCGTGCGCTCTCCTGTTCCGACCCTGCCGCTTACCGGA
TACCTGTCCGCCTTTCTCCCTTCGGGAAGCGTGGCGCTTTCTCATAGCTCACGCTGTAGGTATCTCAGTT
CGGTGTAGGTCGTTCGCTCCAAGCTGGGCTGTGTGCACGAACCCCCCGTTCAGCCCGACCGCTGCGCCTT
ATCCGGTAACTATCGTCTTGAGTCCAACCCGGTAAGACACGACTTATCGCCACTGGCAGCAGCCACTGGT
AACAGGATTAGCAGAGCGAGGTATGTAGGCGGTGCTACAGAGTTCTTGAAGTGGTGGCCTAACTACGGCT
ACACTAGAAGAACAGTATTTGGTATCTGCGCTCTGCTGAAGCCAGTTACCTTCGGAAAAAGAGTTGGTAG
CTCTTGATCCGGCAAACAAACCACCGCTGGTAGCGGTGGTTTTTTTGTTTGCAAGCAGCAGATTACGCGC
AGAAAAAAAGGATCTCAAGAAGATCCTTTGATCTTTTCTACGGGGTCTGACGCTCAGTGGAACGAAAACT
CACGTTAAGGGATTTTGGTCATGAGATTATCAAAAAGGATCTTCACCTAGATCCTTTTAAATTAAAAATG
AAGTTTTAAATCAATCTAAAGTATATATGAGTAAACTTGGTCTGACAGTTACCAATGCTTAATCAGTGAG
GCACCTATCTCAGCGATCTGTCTATTTCGTTCATCCATAGTTGCCTGACTCCCCGTCGTGTAGATAACTA
CGATACGGGAGGGCTTACCATCTGGCCCCAGTGCTGCAATGATACCGCGAGACCCACGCTCACCGGCTCC
AGATTTATCAGCAATAAACCAGCCAGCCGGAAGGGCCGAGCGCAGAAGTGGTCCTGCAACTTTATCCGCC
TCCATCCAGTCTATTAATTGTTGCCGGGAAGCTAGAGTAAGTAGTTCGCCAGTTAATAGTTTGCGCAACG
TTGTTGCCATTGCTACAGGCATCGTGGTGTCACGCTCGTCGTTTGGTATGGCTTCATTCAGCTCCGGTTC
CCAACGATCAAGGCGAGTTACATGATCCCCCATGTTGTGCAAAAAAGCGGTTAGCTCCTTCGGTCCTCCG
ATCGTTGTCAGAAGTAAGTTGGCCGCAGTGTTATCACTCATGGTTATGGCAGCACTGCATAATTCTCTTA
CTGTCATGCCATCCGTAAGATGCTTTTCTGTGACTGGTGAGTACTCAACCAAGTCATTCTGAGAATAGTG
TATGCGGCGACCGAGTTGCTCTTGCCCGGCGTCAATACGGGATAATACCGCGCCACATAGCAGAACTTTA
AAAGTGCTCATCATTGGAAAACGTTCTTCGGGGCGAAAACTCTCAAGGATCTTACCGCTGTTGAGATCCA
GTTCGATGTAACCCACTCGTGCACCCAACTGATCTTCAGCATCTTTTACTTTCACCAGCGTTTCTGGGTG
AGCAAAAACAGGAAGGCAAAATGCCGCAAAAAAGGGAATAAGGGCGACACGGAAATGTTGAATACTCATA
CTCTTCCTTTTTCAATATTATTGAAGCATTTATCAGGGTTATTGTCTCATGAGCGGATACATATTTGAAT
GTATTTAGAAAAATAAACAAATAGGGGTTCCGCGCACATTTCCCCGAAAAGTGCCACCTGACGTCTAAGA
AACCATTATTATCATGACATTAACCTATAAAAATAGGCGTATCACGAGGCAGAATTTCAGATAAAAAAAA
TCCTTAGCTTTCGCTAAGGATGATTTCTG
