>Addgene plasmid #71204 | pJBL2154 | addgene partial sequence | sequence record 135867 | Amp-F 5'-AAGCCCTCCCGTATCGTAGT-3'
GGAGTCAGGCAACTATGGATGAACGAAATAGACAGATCGCTGAGATAGGTGCCTCACTGATTAAGCATTG
GTAACTGTCAGACCAAGTTTACTCATATATACTTTAGATTGATTTAAAACTTCATTTTTAATTTAAAAGG
ATCTAGGTGAAGATCCTTTTTGATAATCTCATGACCAAAATCCCTTAACGTGAGTTTTCGTTCCACTGAG
CGTCAGACCCCGTAGAAAAGATCAAAGGATCTTCTTGAGATCCTTTTTTTCTGCGCGTAATCTGCTGCTT
GCAAACAAAAAAACCACCGCTACCAGCGGTGGTTTGTTTGCCGGATCAAGAGCTACCAACTCTTTTTCCG
AAGGTAACTGGCTTCAGCAGAGCGCAGATACCAAATACTGTTCTTCTAGTGTAGCCGTAGTTAGGCCACC
ACTTCAAGAACTCTGTAGCACCGCCTACATACCTCGCTCTGCTAATCCTGTTACCAGTGGCTGCTGCCAG
TGGCGATAAGTCGTGTCTTACCGGGTTGGACTCAAGACGATAGTTACCGGATAAGGCGCAGCGGTCGGGC
TGAACGGGGGGTTCGTGCACACAGCCCAGCTTGGAGCGAACGACCTACACCGAACTGAGATACCTACAGC
GTGAGCTATGAGAAAGCGCCACGCTTCCCGAAGGGAGAAAGGCGGACAGGTATCCGGTAAGCGGCAGGGT
CGGAACAGGAGAGCGCACGAGGGAGCTTCCAGGGGGAAACGCCTGGTATCTTTATAGTCCTGTCGGGTTT
CGCCACCTCTGACTTGAGCGTCGATTTTTGTGATGCTCGTCAGGGGGGCGGAGCCTGTGGAAAAACGCCA
GCAACGCGGCCTTTTTACGGTTCCTGGCCTTTTGCTGGCCTTTTGCTCACATGTT
