>Addgene plasmid #71204 | pJBL2154 | addgene partial sequence | sequence record 135868 | Amp-R 5'-ATAATACCGCGCCACATAGC-3'
GCTCATCATTGGAAAACGTTCTTCGGGGCGAAAACTCTCAAGGATCTTACCGCTGTTGAGATCCAGTTCG
ATGTAACCCACTCGTGCACCCAACTGATCTTCAGCATCTTTTACTTTCACCAGCGTTTCTGGGTGAGCAA
AAACAGGAAGGCAAAATGCCGCAAAAAAGGGAATAAGGGCGACACGGAAATGTTGAATACTCATACTCTT
CCTTTTTCAATATTATTGAAGCATTTATCAGGGTTATTGTCTCATGAGCGGATACATATTTGAATGTATT
TAGAAAAATAAACAAATAGGGGTTCCGCGCACATTTCCCCGAAAAGTGCCACCTGACGTCTAAGAAACCA
TTATTATCATGACATTAACCTATAAAAATAGGCGTATCACGAGGCAGAATTTCAGATAAAAAAAATCCTT
AGCTTTCGCTAAGGATGATTTCTGGAATTCTAAAGATCTTTGACAGCTAGCTCAGTCCTAGGTATAATAC
TAGTAACAAAATAAAGCAATAAGGAATCGCTCACCCAAATATATATCTTTATGTGGATCTCAAAGCCCGC
CGAAAGGCGGGCTTTTTTTTGGATCCTTACTCGAGTCTAGACTGCAGGCTTCCTCGCTCACTGACTCGCT
GCGCTCGGTCGTTCGGCTGCGGCGAGCGGTATCAGCTCACTCAAAGGCGGTAATACGGTTATCCACAGAA
TCAGGGGATAACGCAGGAAAGAACATGTGAGCAAAAGGCCAGCAAAAGGCCAGGAACCGTAAAAAGGCCG
CGTTGCTGGCGTTTTTCCACAGGCTCCGCCCCCCTGACGAGCATCACAAAAATCGACGCTCAAGTCAGAG
GTGGCGAAACCCGACAGGACTATAAAGATACCAGGCGTTTCCCCCTGGAAGCTCCCTCGTGCGCTCTCCT
GTTCCGACCCTGCCGCTTACCGGATACCTGTCCGCCTTTCTCCCTTCGGGAAGCGTGGCGCTTTCTCATA
GCTCACGCTGTAGGTATCTCAGTTCGGTGTAGGTCGTTCGCTCCA
